>Addgene plasmid #78311 | CAG-Cas9-T2A-EGFP-ires-puro | depositor full sequence | sequence record 146188 | Full sequence
GACCGCTTTGGAAAAACAAAGACTGTATTTCCTGGAAATTAATGTTTATTCAATAAACTGTGTATTCAGC
TATATTCACATAGTGGTGAGGCTGAAATGAGGCGGGAAGAGGCGGTTGGGGCTTAATTATATCAATTTGG
GTGGCCCCACAGCGCCTCCAAGGCGCCAGTCCTGTTTTGACAAGTTGCCTCTGGAAGCCTCTCTTCTTTT
TCTCCAGAGTAAGCGGAGGCCAGGGGCCCCCGGCCTCTGCTTAATACTAAAAAAAACAGCTGTTGTCATA
GTAATGATTGGGTGGAAACATTCCAGGCCTGGGTGGAGAGGCTTTTTGCTTCCTCTTGCAAAACCACACT
GACATTCCAGGCCTGGGTGGAGAGGCTTTTTGCTTCCTCTTGCAAAACCACACTGCCCTCTGGAGGGCAG
TTGCCTAGCAACTAATTAAAAGAGGATGTCGCACGGCCAGCTGCGGTCAGTTAGTCACTTCCTGCTTAAC
TGACTTGACATTTTCTATTTTAAGAGTCGGGAGGAAAATTACTGTGTTGGAGGCCCTCCGCCATCTTCTG
AAGCTGAATCGAATTAACTTGTTTATTGCAGCTTATAATGGTTACAAATAAAGCAATAGCATCACAAATT
TCACAAATAAAGCATTTTTTTCACTGCATTCTAGTTGTGGTTTGTCCAAACTCATCAATGTATCTTATCA
TGTCTGGATCTGATATCATCGTCGACATTGATTATTGACTAGTTATTAATAGTAATCAATTACGGGGTCA
TTAGTTCATAGCCCATATATGGAGTTCCGCGTTACATAACTTACGGTAAATGGCCCGCCTGGCTGACCGC
CCAACGACCCCCGCCCATTGACGTCAATAATGACGTATGTTCCCATAGTAACGCCAATAGGGACTTTCCA
TTGACGTCAATGGGTGGAGTATTTACGGTAAACTGCCCACTTGGCAGTACATCAAGTGTATCATATGCCA
AGTACGCCCCCTATTGACGTCAATGACGGTAAATGGCCCGCCTGGCATTATGCCCAGTACATGACCTTAT
GGGACTTTCCTACTTGGCAGTACATCTACGTATTAGTCATCGCTATTACCATGGTCGAGGTGAGCCCCAC
GTTCTGCTTCACTCTCCCCATCTCCCCCCCCTCCCCACCCCCAATTTTGTATTTATTTATTTTTTAATTA
TTTTGTGCAGCGATGGGGGCGGGGGGGGGGGGGGGGCGCGCGCCAGGCGGGGCGGGGCGGGGCGAGGGGC
GGGGCGGGGCGAGGCGGAGAGGTGCGGCGGCAGCCAATCAGAGCGGCGCGCTCCGAAAGTTTCCTTTTAT
GGCGAGGCGGCGGCGGCGGCGGCCCTATAAAAAGCGAAGCGCGCGGCGGGCGGGAGTCGCTGCGCGCTGC
CTTCGCCCCGTGCCCCGCTCCGCCGCCGCCTCGCGCCGCCCGCCCCGGCTCTGACTGACCGCGTTACTCC
CACAGGTGAGCGGGCGGGACGGCCCTTCTCCTCCGGGCTGTAATTAGCGCTTGGTTTAATGACGGCTTGT
TTCTTTTCTGTGGCTGCGTGAAAGCCTTGAGGGGCTCCGGGAGGGCCCTTTGTGCGGGGGGAGCGGCTCG
GGGGGTGCGTGCGTGTGTGTGTGCGTGGGGAGCGCCGCGTGCGGCTCCGCGCTGCCCGGCGGCTGTGAGC
GCTGCGGGCGCGGCGCGGGGCTTTGTGCGCTCCGCAGTGTGCGCGAGGGGAGCGCGGCCGGGGGCGGTGC
CCCGCGGTGCGGGGGGGGCTGCGAGGGGAACAAAGGCTGCGTGCGGGGTGTGTGCGTGGGGGGGTGAGCA
GGGGGTGTGGGCGCGTCGGTCGGGCTGCAACCCCCCCTGCACCCCCCTCCCCGAGTTGCTGAGCACGGCC
CGGCTTCGGGTGCGGGGCTCCGTACGGGGCGTGGCGCGGGGCTCGCCGTGCCGGGCGGGGGGTGGCGGCA
GGTGGGGGTGCCGGGCGGGGCGGGGCCGCCTCGGGCCGGGGAGGGCTCGGGGGAGGGGCGCGGCGGCCCC
CGGAGCGCCGGCGGCTGTCGAGGCGCGGCGAGCCGCAGCCATTGCCTTTTATGGTAATCGTGCGAGAGGG
CGCAGGGACTTCCTTTGTCCCAAATCTGTGCGGAGCCGAAATCTGGGAGGCGCCGCCGCACCCCCTCTAG
CGGGCGCGGGGCGAAGCGGTGCGGCGCCGGCAGGAAGGAAATGGGCGGGGAGGGCCTTCGTGCGTCGCCG
CGCCGCCGTCCCCTTCTCCCTCTCCAGCCTCGGGGCTGTCCGCGGGGGGACGGCTGCCTTCGGGGGGGAC
GGGGCAGGGCGGGGTTCGGCTTCTGGCGTGTGACCGGCGGCTCTAGAGCCTCTGCTAACCATGTTCATGC
CTTCTTCTTTTTCNTACAGCTCCTGGGCAACGTGCTGGTTATTGTGCTGTCTCATCATTTTGGCAAAGAA
TTCCTCGACCGGTGCCACCATGGACTATAAGGACCACGACGGAGACTACAAGGATCATGATATTGATTAC
AAAGACGATGACGATAAGATGGCCCCAAAGAAGAAGCGGAAGGTCGGTATCCACGGAGTCCCAGCAGCCG
ACAAGAAGTACAGCATCGGCCTGGACATCGGCACCAACTCTGTGGGCTGGGCCGTGATCACCGACGAGTA
CAAGGTGCCCAGCAAGAAATTCAAGGTGCTGGGCAACACCGACCGGCACAGCATCAAGAAGAACCTGATC
GGAGCCCTGCTGTTCGACAGCGGCGAAACAGCCGAGGCCACCCGGCTGAAGAGAACCGCCAGAAGAAGAT
ACACCAGACGGAAGAACCGGATCTGCTATCTGCAAGAGATCTTCAGCAACGAGATGGCCAAGGTGGACGA
CAGCTTCTTCCACAGACTGGAAGAGTCCTTCCTGGTGGAAGAGGATAAGAAGCACGAGCGGCACCCCATC
TTCGGCAACATCGTGGACGAGGTGGCCTACCACGAGAAGTACCCCACCATCTACCACCTGAGAAAGAAAC
TGGTGGACAGCACCGACAAGGCCGACCTGCGGCTGATCTATCTGGCCCTGGCCCACATGATCAAGTTCCG
GGGCCACTTCCTGATCGAGGGCGACCTGAACCCCGACAACAGCGACGTGGACAAGCTGTTCATCCAGCTG
GTGCAGACCTACAACCAGCTGTTCGAGGAAAACCCCATCAACGCCAGCGGCGTGGACGCCAAGGCCATCC
TGTCTGCCAGACTGAGCAAGAGCAGACGGCTGGAAAATCTGATCGCCCAGCTGCCCGGCGAGAAGAAGAA
TGGCCTGTTCGGAAACCTGATTGCCCTGAGCCTGGGCCTGACCCCCAACTTCAAGAGCAACTTCGACCTG
GCCGAGGATGCCAAACTGCAGCTGAGCAAGGACACCTACGACGACGACCTGGACAACCTGCTGGCCCAGA
TCGGCGACCAGTACGCCGACCTGTTTCTGGCCGCCAAGAACCTGTCCGACGCCATCCTGCTGAGCGACAT
CCTGAGAGTGAACACCGAGATCACCAAGGCCCCCCTGAGCGCCTCTATGATCAAGAGATACGACGAGCAC
CACCAGGACCTGACCCTGCTGAAAGCTCTCGTGCGGCAGCAGCTGCCTGAGAAGTACAAAGAGATTTTCT
TCGACCAGAGCAAGAACGGCTACGCCGGCTACATTGACGGCGGAGCCAGCCAGGAAGAGTTCTACAAGTT
CATCAAGCCCATCCTGGAAAAGATGGACGGCACCGAGGAACTGCTCGTGAAGCTGAACAGAGAGGACCTG
CTGCGGAAGCAGCGGACCTTCGACAACGGCAGCATCCCCCACCAGATCCACCTGGGAGAGCTGCACGCCA
TTCTGCGGCGGCAGGAAGATTTTTACCCATTCCTGAAGGACAACCGGGAAAAGATCGAGAAGATCCTGAC
CTTCCGCATCCCCTACTACGTGGGCCCTCTGGCCAGGGGAAACAGCAGATTCGCCTGGATGACCAGAAAG
AGCGAGGAAACCATCACCCCCTGGAACTTCGAGGAAGTGGTGGACAAGGGCGCTTCCGCCCAGAGCTTCA
TCGAGCGGATGACCAACTTCGATAAGAACCTGCCCAACGAGAAGGTGCTGCCCAAGCACAGCCTGCTGTA
CGAGTACTTCACCGTGTATAACGAGCTGACCAAAGTGAAATACGTGACCGAGGGAATGAGAAAGCCCGCC
TTCCTGAGCGGCGAGCAGAAAAAGGCCATCGTGGACCTGCTGTTCAAGACCAACCGGAAAGTGACCGTGA
AGCAGCTGAAAGAGGACTACTTCAAGAAAATCGAGTGCTTCGACTCCGTGGAAATCTCCGGCGTGGAAGA
TCGGTTCAACGCCTCCCTGGGCACATACCACGATCTGCTGAAAATTATCAAGGACAAGGACTTCCTGGAC
AATGAGGAAAACGAGGACATTCTGGAAGATATCGTGCTGACCCTGACACTGTTTGAGGACAGAGAGATGA
TCGAGGAACGGCTGAAAACCTATGCCCACCTGTTCGACGACAAAGTGATGAAGCAGCTGAAGCGGCGGAG
ATACACCGGCTGGGGCAGGCTGAGCCGGAAGCTGATCAACGGCATCCGGGACAAGCAGTCCGGCAAGACA
ATCCTGGATTTCCTGAAGTCCGACGGCTTCGCCAACAGAAACTTCATGCAGCTGATCCACGACGACAGCC
TGACCTTTAAAGAGGACATCCAGAAAGCCCAGGTGTCCGGCCAGGGCGATAGCCTGCACGAGCACATTGC
CAATCTGGCCGGCAGCCCCGCCATTAAGAAGGGCATCCTGCAGACAGTGAAGGTGGTGGACGAGCTCGTG
AAAGTGATGGGCCGGCACAAGCCCGAGAACATCGTGATCGAAATGGCCAGAGAGAACCAGACCACCCAGA
AGGGACAGAAGAACAGCCGCGAGAGAATGAAGCGGATCGAAGAGGGCATCAAAGAGCTGGGCAGCCAGAT
CCTGAAAGAACACCCCGTGGAAAACACCCAGCTGCAGAACGAGAAGCTGTACCTGTACTACCTGCAGAAT
GGGCGGGATATGTACGTGGACCAGGAACTGGACATCAACCGGCTGTCCGACTACGATGTGGACCATATCG
TGCCTCAGAGCTTTCTGAAGGACGACTCCATCGACAACAAGGTGCTGACCAGAAGCGACAAGAACCGGGG
CAAGAGCGACAACGTGCCCTCCGAAGAGGTCGTGAAGAAGATGAAGAACTACTGGCGGCAGCTGCTGAAC
GCCAAGCTGATTACCCAGAGAAAGTTCGACAATCTGACCAAGGCCGAGAGAGGCGGCCTGAGCGAACTGG
ATAAGGCCGGCTTCATCAAGAGACAGCTGGTGGAAACCCGGCAGATCACAAAGCACGTGGCACAGATCCT
GGACTCCCGGATGAACACTAAGTACGACGAGAATGACAAGCTGATCCGGGAAGTGAAAGTGATCACCCTG
AAGTCCAAGCTGGTGTCCGATTTCCGGAAGGATTTCCAGTTTTACAAAGTGCGCGAGATCAACAACTACC
ACCACGCCCACGACGCCTACCTGAACGCCGTCGTGGGAACCGCCCTGATCAAAAAGTACCCTAAGCTGGA
AAGCGAGTTCGTGTACGGCGACTACAAGGTGTACGACGTGCGGAAGATGATCGCCAAGAGCGAGCAGGAA
ATCGGCAAGGCTACCGCCAAGTACTTCTTCTACAGCAACATCATGAACTTTTTCAAGACCGAGATTACCC
TGGCCAACGGCGAGATCCGGAAGCGGCCTCTGATCGAGACAAACGGCGAAACCGGGGAGATCGTGTGGGA
TAAGGGCCGGGATTTTGCCACCGTGCGGAAAGTGCTGAGCATGCCCCAAGTGAATATCGTGAAAAAGACC
GAGGTGCAGACAGGCGGCTTCAGCAAAGAGTCTATCCTGCCCAAGAGGAACAGCGATAAGCTGATCGCCA
GAAAGAAGGACTGGGACCCTAAGAAGTACGGCGGCTTCGACAGCCCCACCGTGGCCTATTCTGTGCTGGT
GGTGGCCAAAGTGGAAAAGGGCAAGTCCAAGAAACTGAAGAGTGTGAAAGAGCTGCTGGGGATCACCATC
ATGGAAAGAAGCAGCTTCGAGAAGAATCCCATCGACTTTCTGGAAGCCAAGGGCTACAAAGAAGTGAAAA
AGGACCTGATCATCAAGCTGCCTAAGTACTCCCTGTTCGAGCTGGAAAACGGCCGGAAGAGAATGCTGGC
CTCTGCCGGCGAACTGCAGAAGGGAAACGAACTGGCCCTGCCCTCCAAATATGTGAACTTCCTGTACCTG
GCCAGCCACTATGAGAAGCTGAAGGGCTCCCCCGAGGATAATGAGCAGAAACAGCTGTTTGTGGAACAGC
ACAAGCACTACCTGGACGAGATCATCGAGCAGATCAGCGAGTTCTCCAAGAGAGTGATCCTGGCCGACGC
TAATCTGGACAAAGTGCTGTCCGCCTACAACAAGCACCGGGATAAGCCCATCAGAGAGCAGGCCGAGAAT
ATCATCCACCTGTTTACCCTGACCAATCTGGGAGCCCCTGCCGCCTTCAAGTACTTTGACACCACCATCG
ACCGGAAGAGGTACACCAGCACCAAAGAGGTGCTGGACGCCACCCTGATCCACCAGAGCATCACCGGCCT
GTACGAGACACGGATCGACCTGTCTCAGCTGGGAGGCGACAGCCCCAAGAAGAAGAGAAAGGTGGAGGCC
AGCCTCGACGGCTCCGGAGAGGGCAGAGGAAGTCTGCTAACATGCGGTGACGTCGAGGAGAATCCTGGCC
CAATCGATATGGTGAGCAAGGGCGAGGAGCTGTTCACCGGGGTGGTGCCCATCCTGGTCGAGCTGGACGG
CGACGTAAACGGCCACAAGTTCAGCGTGTCCGGCGAGGGCGAGGGCGATGCCACCTACGGCAAGCTGACC
CTGAAGTTCATCTGCACCACCGGCAAGCTGCCCGTGCCCTGGCCCACCCTCGTGACCACCCTGACCTACG
GCGTGCAGTGCTTCAGCCGCTACCCCGACCACATGAAGCAGCACGACTTCTTCAAGTCCGCCATGCCCGA
AGGCTACGTCCAGGAGCGCACCATCTTCTTCAAGGACGACGGCAACTACAAGACCCGCGCCGAGGTGAAG
TTCGAGGGCGACACCCTGGTGAACCGCATCGAGCTGAAGGGCATCGACTTCAAGGAGGACGGCAACATCC
TGGGGCACAAGCTGGAGTACAACTACAACAGCCACAACGTCTATATCATGGCCGACAAGCAGAAGAACGG
CATCAAGGTGAACTTCAAGATCCGCCACAACATCGAGGACGGCAGCGTGCAGCTCGCCGACCACTACCAG
CAGAACACCCCCATCGGCGACGGCCCCGTGCTGCTGCCCGACAACCACTACCTGAGCACCCAGTCCGCCC
TGAGCAAAGACCCCAACGAGAAGCGCGATCACATGGTCCTGCTGGAGTTCGTGACCGCCGCCGGGATCAC
TCTCGGCATGGACGAGCTGTACAAGTAATTTAAAGAATTCCGCCCCCCCCCCCTCTCCCTCCCCCCCCCC
TAACGTTACTGGCCGAAGCCGCTTGGAATAAGGCCGGTGTGCGTTTGTCTATATGTTATTTTCCACCATA
TTGCCGTCTTTTGGCAATGTGAGGGCCCGGAAACCTGGCCCTGTCTTCTTGACGAGCATTCCTAGGGGTC
TTTCCCCTCTCGCCAAAGGAATGCAAGGTCTGTTGAATGTCGTGAAGGAAGCAGTTCCTCTGGAAGCTTC
TTGAAGACAAACAACGTCTGTAGCGACCCTTTGCAGGCAGCGGAACCCCCCACCTGGCGACAGGTGCCTC
TGCGGCCAAAAGCCACGTGTATAAGATACACCTGCAAAGGCGGCACAACCCCAGTGCCACGTTGTGAGTT
GGATAGTTGTGGAAAGAGTCAAATGGCTCTCCTCAAGCGTATTCAACAAGGGGCTGAAGGATGCCCAGAA
GGTACCCCATTGTATGGGATCTGATCTGGGGCCTCGGTGCACATGCTTTACATGTGTTTAGTCGAGGTTA
AAAAAACGTCTAGGCCCCCCGAACCACGGGGACGTGGTTTTCCTTTGAAAAACACGATGATAATATGGCC
ACAACCATGACCGAGTACAAGCCCACGGTGCGCCTCGCCACCCGCGACGACGTCCCCAGGGCCGTACGCA
CCCTCGCCGCCGCGTTCGCCGACTACCCCGCCACGCGCCACACCGTCGATCCGGACCGCCACATCGAGCG
GGTCACCGAGCTGCAAGAACTCTTCCTCACGCGCGTCGGGCTCGACATCGGCAAGGTGTGGGTCGCGGAC
GACGGCGCCGCGGTGGCGGTCTGGACCACGCCGGAGAGCGTCGAAGCGGGGGCGGTGTTCGCCGAGATCG
GCCCGCGCATGGCCGAGTTGAGCGGTTCCCGGCTGGCCGCGCAGCAACAGATGGAAGGCCTCCTGGCGCC
GCACCGGCCCAAGGAGCCCGCGTGGTTCCTGGCCACCGTCGGCGTCTCGCCCGACCACCAGGGCAAGGGT
CTGGGCAGCGCCGTCGTGCTCCCCGGAGTGGAGGCGGCCGAGCGCGCCGGGGTGCCCGCCTTCCTGGAGA
CCTCCGCGCCCCGCAACCTCCCCTTCTACGAGCGGCTCGGCTTCACCGTCACCGCCGACGTCGAGGTGCC
CGAAGGACCGCGCACCTGGTGCATGACCCGCAAGCCCGGTGCCTGACGCCCGCCCCACGACCCGCAGCGC
CCGACCGAAAGGAGCGCACGACCCCATGCATCGATGATCTAGAGCTCGCTGATCAGCCTCGACTGTGCCT
TCTAGTTGCCAGCCATCTGTTGTTTGCCCCTCCCCCGTGCCTTCCTTGACCCTGGAAGGTGCCACTCCCA
CTGTCCTTTCCTAATAAAATGAGGAAATTGCATCGCATTGTCTGAGTAGGTGTCATTCTATTCTGGGGGG
TGGGGTGGGGCAGGACAGCAAGGGGGAGGATTGGGAAGACAATAGCAGGCATGCTGGGGATGCGGTGGGC
TCTATGGCTTCTGAGGCGGAAAGAACCTGCAGCCCAAGCTTGGCGTAATCATGGTCATAGCTGTTTCCTG
TGTGAAATTGTTATCCGCTCACAATTCCACACAACATACGAGCCGGAAGCATAAAGTGTAAAGCCTGGGG
TGCCTAATGAGTGAGCTAACTCACATTAATTGCGTTGCGCTCACTGCCCGCTTTCCAGTCGGGAAACCTG
TCGTGCCAGCGGATCCGCATCTCAATTAGTCAGCAACCATAGTCCCGCCCCTAACTCCGCCCATCCCGCC
CCTAACTCCGCCCAGTTCCGCCCATTCTCCGCCCCATGGCTGACTAATTTTTTTTATTTATGCAGAGGCC
GAGGCCGCCTCGGCCTCTGAGCTATTCCAGAAGTAGTGAGGAGGCTTTTTTGGAGGCCTAGGCTTTTGCA
AAAAGCTAACTTGTTTATTGCAGCTTATAATGGTTACAAATAAAGCAATAGCATCACAAATTTCACAAAT
AAAGCATTTTTTTCACTGCATTCTAGTTGTGGTTTGTCCAAACTCATCAATGTATCTTATCATGTCTGGA
TCCGCTGCATTAATGAATCGGCCAACGCGCGGGGAGAGGCGGTTTGCGTATTGGGCGCTCTTCCGCTTCC
TCGCTCACTGACTCGCTGCGCTCGGTCGTTCGGCTGCGGCGAGCGGTATCAGCTCACTCAAAGGCGGTAA
TACGGTTATCCACAGAATCAGGGGATAACGCAGGAAAGAACATGTGAGCAAAAGGCCAGCAAAAGGCCAG
GAACCGTAAAAAGGCCGCGTTGCTGGCGTTTTTCCATAGGCTCCGCCCCCCTGACGAGCATCACAAAAAT
CGACGCTCAAGTCAGAGGTGGCGAAACCCGACAGGACTATAAAGATACCAGGCGTTTCCCCCTGGAAGCT
CCCTCGTGCGCTCTCCTGTTCCGACCCTGCCGCTTACCGGATACCTGTCCGCCTTTCTCCCTTCGGGAAG
CGTGGCGCTTTCTCATAGCTCACGCTGTAGGTATCTCAGTTCGGTGTAGGTCGTTCGCTCCAAGCTGGGC
TGTGTGCACGAACCCCCCGTTCAGCCCGACCGCTGCGCCTTATCCGGTAACTATCGTCTTGAGTCCAACC
CGGTAAGACACGACTTATCGCCACTGGCAGCAGCCACTGGTAACAGGATTAGCAGAGCGAGGTATGTAGG
CGGTGCTACAGAGTTCTTGAAGTGGTGGCCTAACTACGGCTACACTAGAAGAACAGTATTTGGTATCTGC
GCTCTGCTGAAGCCAGTTACCTTCGGAAAAAGAGTTGGTAGCTCTTGATCCGGCAAACAAACCACCGCTG
GTAGCGGTGGTTTTTTTGTTTGCAAGCAGCAGATTACGCGCAGAAAAAAAGGATCTCAAGAAGATCCTTT
GATCTTTTCTACGGGGTCTGACGCTCAGTGGAACGAAAACTCACGTTAAGGGATTTTGGTCATGAGATTA
TCAAAAAGGATCTTCACCTAGATCCTTTTAAATTAAAAATGAAGTTTTAAATCAATCTAAAGTATATATG
AGTAAACTTGGTCTGACAGTTACCAATGCTTAATCAGTGAGGCACCTATCTCAGCGATCTGTCTATTTCG
TTCATCCATAGTTGCCTGACTCCCCGTCGTGTAGATAACTACGATACGGGAGGGCTTACCATCTGGCCCC
AGTGCTGCAATGATACCGCGAGACCCACGCTCACCGGCTCCAGATTTATCAGCAATAAACCAGCCAGCCG
GAAGGGCCGAGCGCAGAAGTGGTCCTGCAACTTTATCCGCCTCCATCCAGTCTATTAATTGTTGCCGGGA
AGCTAGAGTAAGTAGTTCGCCAGTTAATAGTTTGCGCAACGTTGTTGCCATTGCTACAGGCATCGTGGTG
TCACGCTCGTCGTTTGGTATGGCTTCATTCAGCTCCGGTTCCCAACGATCAAGGCGAGTTACATGATCCC
CCATGTTGTGCAAAAAAGCGGTTAGCTCCTTCGGTCCTCCGATCGTTGTCAGAAGTAAGTTGGCCGCAGT
GTTATCACTCATGGTTATGGCAGCACTGCATAATTCTCTTACTGTCATGCCATCCGTAAGATGCTTTTCT
GTGACTGGTGAGTACTCAACCAAGTCATTCTGAGAATAGTGTATGCGGCGACCGAGTTGCTCTTGCCCGG
CGTCAATACGGGATAATACCGCGCCACATAGCAGAACTTTAAAAGTGCTCATCATTGGAAAACGTTCTTC
GGGGCGAAAACTCTCAAGGATCTTACCGCTGTTGAGATCCAGTTCGATGTAACCCACTCGTGCACCCAAC
TGATCTTCAGCATCTTTTACTTTCACCAGCGTTTCTGGGTGAGCAAAAACAGGAAGGCAAAATGCCGCAA
AAAAGGGAATAAGGGCGACACGGAAATGTTGAATACTCATACTCTTCCTTTTTCAAT
Features (pLannotate 1.2.2; 20 found; start..end, strand, type, name):
    576..710     +  polyA_signal   SV40 poly(A) signal: SV40 polyadenylation signal
    724..1103    +  enhancer       CMV enhancer: human cytomegalovirus immediate early enhancer
   1105..1382    +  promoter       chicken β-actin promoter: No description available
   1383..2399    +  intron         chimeric intron: chimera between introns from chicken β-actin and rabbit β-globin
   2590..4191    +  CDS            Cas9(N): N-terminal portion of Streptococcus pyogenes Cas9 (Zetsche et al., 2015)
   4192..6690    +  CDS            Cas9(C): C-terminal portion of Streptococcus pyogenes Cas9 (Zetsche et al., 2015)
   6799..7518    +  CDS            EGFP: the original enhanced GFP (Yang et al., 1996) mammalian codon-optimized
   7651..8113    +  misc_feature   IRES: internal ribosome entry site (IRES) of the encephalomyocarditis virus (EMCV)
   8127..8726    +  CDS            PuroR: puromycin N-acetyltransferase; pac from Streptomyces alboniger; confers resistance to puromycin
   8813..9037    +  polyA_signal   bGH poly(A) signal: bovine growth hormone polyadenylation signal
   9106..9128    -  protein_bind   lac operator (fragment): The lac repressor binds to the lac operator to inhibit transcription in E. coli. This inhibition can be relieved by adding lactose or isopropyl-β-D-thiogalactopyranoside (IPTG). lac repressor encoded by lacI
   9132..9162    -  promoter       lac promoter: promoter for the E. coli lac operon
   9177..9198    -  protein_bind   CAP binding site: CAP binding activates transcription in the presence of cAMP. E. coli catabolite activator protein
   9211..9250    -  CDS            lacI (fragment): lac repressor; lacI; The lac repressor binds to the lac operator to inhibit transcription in E. coli. This inhibition can be relieved by adding lactose or isopropyl-β-D-thiogalactopyranoside (IPTG).
   9257..9279    +  promoter       SV40 promoter (fragment): SV40 enhancer and early promoter
   9303..9438    +  rep_origin     SV40 ori: SV40 origin of replication
   9458..9592    +  polyA_signal   SV40 poly(A) signal: SV40 polyadenylation signal
   9594..9648    -  CDS            lacI (fragment): lac repressor; lacI; The lac repressor binds to the lac operator to inhibit transcription in E. coli. This inhibition can be relieved by adding lactose or isopropyl-β-D-thiogalactopyranoside (IPTG).
   9831..10419   -  rep_origin     ori: high-copy-number ColE1/pMB1/pBR322/pUC origin of replication
  10590..11450   -  CDS            AmpR: β-lactamase; bla; confers resistance to ampicillin, carbenicillin, and related antibiotics
