[The description below was written by a language model from this plasmid's Addgene catalogue record and pLannotate feature annotations shown in this document.]
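Description:
CAG-Cas9-T2A-EGFP-ires-puro is an 11.5 kb mammalian expression plasmid for CRISPR genome editing, built on the PyCAG backbone. It is maintained in E. coli as a high-copy plasmid through a ColE1/pUC-type origin and selected with ampicillin via the β-lactamase gene. The backbone also carries an SV40 origin of replication, two SV40 polyadenylation signals and remnants of lac regulatory sequences (promoter, operator, CAP site, lacI fragments) that appear to be cloning leftovers rather than functional parts of the payload.

The payload is a single, roughly 7.1 kb transcription unit driven by the CAG promoter, annotated here as its three components: the CMV immediate-early enhancer, the chicken β-actin promoter and a chimeric β-actin/β-globin intron. This strong, broadly active promoter drives wild-type Streptococcus pyogenes Cas9, part of which derives from PX330; the annotation software splits it into contiguous N- and C-terminal segments, but together they form one continuous coding sequence. Cas9 is joined to EGFP through a T2A self-cleaving peptide, so the two proteins are produced separately from one open reading frame. An EMCV IRES then permits cap-independent translation of puromycin N-acetyltransferase from the same mRNA, which ends at a bovine growth hormone polyadenylation signal. No guide RNA cassette or U6 promoter is annotated, so guides would presumably have to be supplied separately.

According to the depositor, the plasmid is intended for genome editing of human pluripotent stem cells. Because Cas9, EGFP and puromycin resistance are linked on one transcript, transfected cells can be enriched either by sorting for EGFP fluorescence or by transient puromycin treatment.
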