Addgene plasmid #78311: CAG-Cas9-T2A-EGFP-ires-puro
Purpose: Expresses WT SpCas9, EGFP and Puromycin resistance from a CAG promoter.
Depositing lab: Timo Otonkoski. Depositing organization: University of Helsinki. Publication: An Activating STAT3 Mutation Causes Neonatal Diabetes through Premature Induction of Pancreatic Differentiation. Saarimaki-Vire J, Balboa D, Russell MA, Saarikettu J, Kinnunen M, Keskitalo S, Malhi A, Valensisi C, Andrus C, Eurola S, Grym H, Ustinov J, Wartiovaara K, Hawkins RD, Silvennoinen O, Varjosalo M, Morgan NG, Otonkoski T. Cell Rep. 2017 Apr 11;19(2):281-294. doi: 10.1016/j.celrep.2017.03.055. PubMed 28402852.
Backbone
  Vector backbone: PyCAG
  Total vector size (bp): 11467
  Vector type: Mammalian Expression, CRISPR
  Selectable markers: Puromycin
Growth in bacteria
  Bacterial resistance: Ampicillin, 100 μg/mL
  Growth temperature: 37°C
  Growth strain: DH5alpha
  Copy number: High Copy
Gene/Insert
  Gene/Insert name: WT SpCas9-T2A-EGFP-ires-puromycin resistance
  Species: Streptococcus pyogenes
  Insert size (bp): 7118
  Promoter: CAG
  Tag / fusion protein: T2A-EGFP-ires-puro (C terminal on insert)
  Cloning method: Restriction Enzyme; 5′ cloning site AgeI (unknown if destroyed); 3′ cloning site NsiI (unknown if destroyed)
  Sequencing primers: 5′ pCAG-F GCAACGTGCTGGTTATTGTG; 3′ M13 Reverse CAGGAAACAGCTATGAC
Resource information
  A portion of this plasmid was derived from a plasmid made by: PX330, Feng Zhang lab
Terms and licenses: Academic/Nonprofit Terms; Industry Terms: Not Available to Industry
Depositor comments: Cas9 expressing vector for genome editing of human pluripotent stem cells. Transfectants can be selected by EGFP+ sorting or transient treatment with puromycin. Described in Saarimäki-Vire, Balboa et al- 2016.
How to cite: CAG-Cas9-T2A-EGFP-ires-puro was a gift from Timo Otonkoski (Addgene plasmid # 78311 ; http://n2t.net/addgene:78311 ; RRID:Addgene_78311)
