>Addgene plasmid #78311 | CAG-Cas9-T2A-EGFP-ires-puro | addgene partial sequence | sequence record 147886 | pLEXmLIC-Fwd 5'-TAGAGCCTCTGCTAACCATGTTCATGCC-3'
CTGGGCAACGTGCTGGTTATTGTGCTGTCTCATCATTTTGGCAAAGAATTCCTCGACCGGTGCCACCATG
GACTATAAGGACCACGACGGAGACTACAAGGATCATGATATTGATTACAAAGACGATGACGATAAGATGG
CCCCAAAGAAGAAGCGGAAGGTCGGTATCCACGGAGTCCCAGCAGCCGACAAGAAGTACAGCATCGGCCT
GGACATCGGCACCAACTCTGTGGGCTGGGCCGTGATCACCGACGAGTACAAGGTGCCCAGCAAGAAATTC
AAGGTGCTGGGCAACACCGACCGGCACAGCATCAAGAAGAACCTGATCGGAGCCCTGCTGTTCGACAGCG
GCGAAACAGCCGAGGCCACCCGGCTGAAGAGAACCGCCAGAAGAAGATACACCAGACGGAAGAACCGGAT
CTGCTATCTGCAAGAGATCTTCAGCAACGAGATGGCCAAGGTGGACGACAGCTTCTTCCACAGACTGGAA
GAGTCCTTCCTGGTGGAAGAGGATAAGAAGCACGAGCGGCACCCCATCTTCGGCAACATCGTGGACGAGG
TGGCCTACCACGAGAAGTACCCCACCATCTACCACCTGAGAAAGAAACTGGTGGACAGCACCGACAAGGC
CGACCTGCGGCTGATCTATCTGGCCCTGGCCCACATGATCAAGTTCCGGGGCCACTTCCTGATCGAGGGC
GACCTGAACCCCGACAACAGCGACGTGGACAAGCTGTTCATCCAGCTGGTGCAGACCTACAACCAGCTGT
TCGAGGAAAACCCCATCAACGCCAGCGGCGTGGACGCCAAGGCCATCCTGTCTGCCAGACTGAGCAAGAG
CAGACGGCTGGAAAATCTGATCGCCCAGCTGCCCGGCGAGAAGAAGAATGGCCTGTTCGGAAACCTGATT
GCCCTGAGCCTGGGCCTGACCCCCAACTTCAAGAGCAACTTCGACCTGGCCGAGGATGCCAAA
