>Addgene plasmid #78311 | CAG-Cas9-T2A-EGFP-ires-puro | addgene partial sequence | sequence record 149425 | EXFP-R 5'-GTCTTGTAGTTGCCGTCGTC-3'
CCTTCGGGCATGGCGGACTTGAAGAAGTCGTGCTGCTTCATGTGGTCGGGGTAGCGGCTGAAGCACTGCA
CGCCGTAGGTCAGGGTGGTCACGAGGGTGGGCCAGGGCACGGGCAGCTTGCCGGTGGTGCAGATGAACTT
CAGGGTCAGCTTGCCGTAGGTGGCATCGCCCTCGCCCTCGCCGGACACGCTGAACTTGTGGCCGTTTACG
TCGCCGTCCAGCTCGACCAGGATGGGCACCACCCCGGTGAACAGCTCCTCGCCCTTGCTCACCATATCGA
TTGGGCCAGGATTCTCCTCGACGTCACCGCATGTTAGCAGACTTCCTCTGCCCTCTCCGGAGCCGTCGAG
GCTGGCCTCCACCTTTCTCTTCTTCTTGGGGCTGTCGCCTCCCAGCTGAGACAGGTCGATCCGTGTCTCG
TACAGGCCGGTGATGCTCTGGTGGATCAGGGTGGCGTCCAGCACCTCTTTGGTGCTGGTGTACCTCTTCC
GGTCGATGGTGGTGTCAAAGTACTTGAAGGCGGCAGGGGCTCCCAGATTGGTCAGGGTAAACAGGTGGAT
GATATTCTCGGCCTGCTCTCTGATGGGCTTATCCCGGTGCTTGTTGTAGGCGGACAGCACTTTGTCCAGA
TTAGCGTCGGCCAGGATCACTCTCTTGGAGAACTCGCTGATCTGCTCGATGATCTCGTCCAGGTAGTGCT
TGTGCTGTTCCACAAACAGCTGTTTCTGCTCATTATCCTCGGGGGAGCCCTTCAGCTTCTCATAGTGGCT
GGCCAGGTACAGGAAGTTCACATATTTGGAGGGCAGGGCCAGTTCGTTTCCCTTCTGCAGTTCGCCGGCA
GAGGCCAGCATTCTCTTCCGGCCGTTTTCCAGCTCGAACAGGGAGTACTTAGGCAGCTTGATGATCAGGT
CCTTTTTCACTTCTTTGTAGCCCTTGGCTTCCAGAAAGTCGATGGGATTCTTCTCGAAGCTGCTTCTTTC
CATGATGGTGATCCCCAGCAGCTCTTT
