>Addgene plasmid #78311 | CAG-Cas9-T2A-EGFP-ires-puro | addgene partial sequence | sequence record 149426 | BGH-rev 5'-TAGAAGGCACAGTCGAGG-3'
TCGTGCGCTCCTTTCGGTCGGGCGCTGCGGGTCGTGGGGCGGGCGTCAGGCACCGGGCTTGCGGGTCATG
CACCAGGTGCGCGGTCCTTCGGGCACCTCGACGTCGGCGGTGACGGTGAAGCCGAGCCGCTCGTAGAAGG
GGAGGTTGCGGGGCGCGGAGGTCTCCAGGAAGGCGGGCACCCCGGCGCGCTCGGCCGCCTCCACTCCGGG
GAGCACGACGGCGCTGCCCAGACCCTTGCCCTGGTGGTCGGGCGAGACGCCGACGGTGGCCAGGAACCAC
GCGGGCTCCTTGGGCCGGTGCGGCGCCAGGAGGCCTTCCATCTGTTGCTGCGCGGCCAGCCGGGAACCGC
TCAACTCGGCCATGCGCGGGCCGATCTCGGCGAACACCGCCCCCGCTTCGACGCTCTCCGGCGTGGTCCA
GACCGCCACCGCGGCGCCGTCGTCCGCGACCCACACCTTGCCGATGTCGAGCCCGACGCGCGTGAGGAAG
AGTTCTTGCAGCTCGGTGACCCGCTCGATGTGGCGGTCCGGATCGACGGTGTGGCGCGTGGCGGGGTAGT
CGGCGAACGCGGCGGCGAGGGTGCGTACGGCCCTGGGGACGTCGTCGCGGGTGGCGAGGCGCACCGTGGG
CTTGTACTCGGTCATGGTTGTGGCCATATTATCATCGTGTTTTTCAAAGGAAAACCACGTCCCCGTGGTT
CGGGGGGCCTAGACGTTTTTTTAACCTCGACTAAACACATGTAAAGCATGTGCACCGAGGCCCCAGATCA
GATCCCATACAATGGGGTACCTTCTGGGCATCCTTCAGCCCCTTGTTGAATACGCTTGAGGAGAGCCATT
TGACTCTTTCCACAACTATCCAACTCACAACGTGGCACTGGGGTTGTGCCGCCTTTGCAGGTGTATCTTA
TACACGTGGCTTTTGGCC
